>Addgene plasmid #79655 | pEMS2047 | depositor full sequence | sequence record 156985 | pEMS2047 sequence 7070 bps
CTGCGCGCTCGCTCGCTCACTGAGGCCGCCCGGGCAAAGCCCGGGCGTCGGGCGACCTTTGGTCGCCCGG
CCTCAGTGAGCGAGCGAGCGCGCAGAGAGGGAGTGGCCAACTCCATCACTAGGGGTTCCTTGTAGTTAAT
GATTAACCCGCCATGCTACTTATCTACGTAGCCATGCTCTAGGAAGATCGGAATTCCCTAGGCCGGCCAC
GCGTTTAATAAATGTCACATTTTGCCAGATCAAAACAATAGGTTAATATGTTTATAAACATAGTATGTCC
AGTTATTAAGTAGCAAAAGTTCTAAAATACTAAGAATCTCCTGGCTATAAGAATATAATCATCAAATATC
TGGTAGGGTTTTTTTTTTTAATTCTTTAATTACTGGAAATCTAGTATTCCTTTTAGCCCCTGACAGGGTG
GTAGATTAGAAAACTGTGATTATATGCTATGATGTCTTAGACAATTTTTTGCTTGGCAGATCTAGATAAG
CTGAAAATGTTTTTTGTAAAATTTTGCAATTTTGAAACTCTCATTTTATACAATGGTAATGCCCACCAGT
TTAAAACTAATCTTTGAAGAAGAGAATGGGAAATATAAAACAGTCAAGAAAATTTATCAGCCTGCTATAT
CCCCTGTTAGAAAGAGGTCAAATATAATAAAAGATTTTCATTTTCTGGGAACATGATTACAACTGAGCTT
ACTAATATTCTTGTTTCTTAAGTCCCTTTATAAAGATGGCCTAAGAATGAAAAATTAAAGAGGGCTGGTC
AATGTTACCTGACTTGGTATTATGAAACACATAGTAGCCTGTGTCACCAAACATTCTGTTGAAATGACTG
GTTAACTCACACCTAGAGCAGTATTTGAAACTCCTTCATAAGTTGGAATGTGTGTTATATAAAGAATGTT
TCAGCATTATACAAGGAATGTTTCAGCCTTTGGATCAGTGTTGTTAAAAAGAATCAGTAAAAATAATTAT
TCTTAATTGTCTTTAATATGTTCAATCACGTGGGCACACTAAGTATAGAAAAACATAGTTTGGAAATGCC
TATTTTTTCTAAGGCAATTTTTCATTCAATGGTGAGAAAATAATCCAGATTGATTCCTTACTTTCAGTTC
TGTGCCACAGGGGATGGTCCTACTCCAGGAATAACAGGGGCTTCAGAGGCCATAAACATGTTCCTCTCAA
TATTTCTTTAGCCAAAGACCATTATATCAAACTCATCCAGGTTGGGTTTCAGCCAGTTATTCTTCACCCA
AACAAAAATGTCTGCCAGACATTCCAACAGCTGGGATACAGTTCACAATGAGTCAACTTGAAAATGATTC
ATTGTGCTGAGTACTGAACAATGTTGGGGTGGGGGTGGGGTGTGGCTGGGTTGGTAGTAAAGGGTGAGAA
CAAGTGGGAGATGAAGAATAACCATGTGGCTCCCCCATTAAGAAGAATCATGGATAATAACCAGCAGGCT
CTTATCATTTCATTTTTAGGATAAACTCAACTGGGAAGAGTACTCCTGTCATGGACCCTCAGATGAACAA
GCATTTATAAAGGCTACTGACAATATTTCTTAATCAAAAGGTCAGATTTCCTTTTATCTATAAATAAAAG
ACTAAGCCTTTTTATCTAAATATCTGAAACTAAAATGATACAAGTCAATTTTTGTTAGAACTCATCTATT
CAAGATTTCAGTGATATAAACTAGGACTTTCTCAATTATATGAATAACAGAAATTGCAAGGTTTAAAGAT
GAGATAAATTTCCATTCTGATAGTACATAAGCAAAGTACTGTGTATTTAAATGGTCAACCTGACATTTGC
TTATTTCAAAGAGGATTTACTTCTTTCATTTAATCTTACTTGGGGATCGGAGGAGGGGACAGGGTGATTA
CCCAGAGAGGTAGCTGGCCAGCCTAAGGGCAGAGATCTTGGGGCCCTAGTGCCCGAAGGTGCGGAGGAGC
GCACTCGGCAAGACTAGTTTCCTGGGGATCGACTCTACGCCATACAGGACGGCGGCCCAGGCTGGACCGG
GCCGGGCTAGAGCAGTCACAGGCCGGGCCAAGGAAGGCCAAAGCAGGGGTTGGAGCCGGCCGGACCCTGG
GTGGGGAGAAGCAGGCTCCCGCCCGGCCGGAAAACTAGTCGGCGCAGAGCTGTGCCCAACTCTAGCCGCC
ATGACGTCACGCGGGCCGGGCAGCCAATGAGGACGGCGCTGGCGTGGATATTAAGGAAAGTTAGCGCCTG
CCTGAGCACCCTCTTTTCTTATCATTGACATTTAAACTCTGGGGCAGGTCCTCGCGTAGAACGCGGCTGT
CAGGCGCGCCGAAGTTGGTCGTGAGGCACTGGGCAGGTAAGTATCAAGGTTACAAGACAGGTTTAAGGAG
ACCAATAGAAACTGGGCTTGTCGAGACAGAGAAGACTCTTGCGTTTCTGATAGGCACCTATTGGTCTTAC
TGACATCCACTTTGCCTTTCTCTCCACAGGTGTCCACTCCCAGGCGGCCGCCACCATGGTGAGCAAGGGC
GAGGAGCTGTTCACCGGGGTGGTGCCCATCCTGGTCGAGCTGGACGGCGACGTAAACGGCCACAAGTTCA
GCGTGTCCGGCGAGGGCGAGGGCGATGCCACCTACGGCAAGCTGACCCTGAAGTTCATCTGCACCACCGG
CAAGCTGCCCGTGCCCTGGCCCACCCTCGTGACCACCTTCACCTACGGCGTGCAGTGCTTCGCCCGCTAC
CCCGACCACATGAAGCAGCACGACTTCTTCAAGTCCGCCATGCCCGAAGGCTACGTCCAGGAGCGCACCA
TCTTCTTCAAGGACGACGGCAACTACAAGACCCGCGCCGAGGTGAAGTTCGAGGGCGACACCCTGGTGAA
CCGCATCGAGCTGAAGGGCATCGACTTCAAGGAGGACGGCAACATCCTGGGGCACAAGCTGGAGTACAAC
TACAACAGCCACAAGGTCTATATCACCGCCGACAAGCAGAAGAACGGCATCAAGGTGAACTTCAAGACCC
GCCACAACATCGAGGACGGCAGCGTGCAGCTCGCCGACCACTACCAGCAGAACACCCCCATCGGCGACGG
CCCCGTGCTGCTGCCCGACAACCACTACCTGAGCACCCAGTCCGCCCTGAGCAAAGACCCCAACGAGAAG
CGCGATCACATGGTCCTGCTGGAGTTCGTGACCGCCGCCGGGATCACTCTCGGCATGGACGAGCTGTACA
AGTAAGCGGCCGCGATCGCTCAACCTCTGGATTACAAAATTTGTGAAAGATTGACTGGTATTCTTAACTA
TGTTGCTCCTTTTACGCTATGTGGATACGCTGCTTTAATGCCTTTGTATCATGCTATTGCTTCCCGTATG
GCTTTCATTTTCTCCTCCTTGTATAAATCCTGGTTGCTGTCTCTTTATGAGGAGTTGTGGCCCGTTGTCA
GGCAACGTGGCGTGGTGTGCACTGTGTTTGCTGACGCAACCCCCACTGGTTGGGGCATTGCCACCACCTG
TCAGCTCCTTTCCGGGACTTTCGCTTTCCCCCTCCCTATTGCCACGGCGGAACTCATCGCCGCCTGCCTT
GCCCGCTGCTGGACAGGGGCTCGGCTGTTGGGCACTGACAATTCCGTGGTGTTGTCGGGGAAATCATCGT
CCTTTCCTTGGCTGCTCGCCTGTGTTGCCACCTGGATTCTGCGCGGGACGTCCTTCTGCTACGTCCCTTC
GGCCCTCAATCCAGCGGACCTTCCTTCCCGCGGCCTGCTGCCGGCTCTGCGGCCTCTTCCGCGTCTTCGC
CTTCGCCCTCAGACGAGTCGGATCTCCCTTTGGGCCGCCTCCCCGCGATCGCAGACATGATAAGATACAT
TGATGAGTTTGGACAAACCACAACTAGAATGCAGTGAAAAAAATGCTTTATTTGTGAAATTTGTGATGCT
ATTGCTTTATTTGTAACCATTATAAGCTGCAATAAACAAGTTAACAACAACAATTGCATTCATTTTATGT
TTCAGGTTCAGGGGGAGATGTGGGAGGTTTTTTAAAGCAAGTAAAACCTCTACAAATGTGGTAGTCGAAA
TTCCCGATAAGGATCTTCCTAGAGCATGGCTACGTAGATAAGTAGCATGGCGGGTTAATCATTAACTACA
AGGAACCCCTAGTGATGGAGTTGGCCACTCCCTCTCTGCGCGCTCGCTCGCTCACTGAGGCCGGGCGACC
AAAGGTCGCCCGACGCCCGGGCTTTGCCCGGGCGGCCTCAGTGAGCGAGCGAGCGCGCAGCCTTAATTAA
CCTAATTCACTGGCCGTCGTTTTACAACGTCGTGACTGGGAAAACCCTGGCGTTACCCAACTTAATCGCC
TTGCAGCACATCCCCCTTTCGCCAGCTGGCGTAATAGCGAAGAGGCCCGCACCGATCGCCCTTCCCAACA
GTTGCGCAGCCTGAATGGCGAATGGG
[124 nt withheld, positions 4437-4560]
C
[91 nt withheld, positions 4562-4652]
A
[49 nt withheld, positions 4654-4702]
CCTTTGACGTTGGAGTCCACGTTCTTT
[37 nt withheld, positions 4730-4766]
ACCCTATCTCGGTCTATTCTTTTGATTTATAAGGGATTTTGCCGATTTCGGCCTATTGGTTAAAAAATGA
GCTGATTTAACAAAAATTTAACGCGAATTTTAACAAAATATTAACGCTTACAATTTAGGTGGCACTTTTC
GGGGAAATGTGCGCGGAACCCCTATTTGTTTATTTTTCTAAATACATTCAAATATGTATCCGCTCATGAG
ACAATAACCCTGATAAATGCTTCAATAATATTGAAAAAGGAAGAGTATGAGTATTCAACATTTCCGTGTC
GCCCTTATTCCCTTTTTTGCGGCATTTTGCCTTCCTGTTTTTGCTCACCCAGAAACGCTGGTGAAAGTAA
AAGATGCTGAAGATCAGTTGGGTGCACGAGTGGGTTACATCGAACTGGATCTCAACAGCGGTAAGATCCT
TGAGAGTTTTCGCCCCGAAGAACGTTTTCCAATGATGAGCACTTTTAAAGTTCTGCTATGTGGCGCGGTA
TTATCCCGTATTGACGCCGGGCAAGAGCAACTCGGTCGCCGCATACACTATTCTCAGAATGACTTGGTTG
AGTACTCACCAGTCACAGAAAAGCATCTTACGGATGGCATGACAGTAAGAGAATTATGCAGTGCTGCCAT
AACCATGAGTGATAACACTGCGGCCAACTTACTTCTGACAACGATCGGAGGACCGAAGGAGCTAACCGCT
TTTTTGCACAACATGGGGGATCATGTAACTCGCCTTGATCGTTGGGAACCGGAGCTGAATGAAGCCATAC
CAAACGACGAGCGTGACACCACGATGCCTGTAGCAATGGCAACAACGTTGCGCAAACTATTAACTGGCGA
ACTACTTACTCTAGCTTCCCGGCAACAATTAATAGACTGGATGGAGGCGGATAAAGTTGCAGGACCACTT
CTGCGCTCGGCCCTTCCGGCTGGCTGGTTTATTGCTGATAAATCTGGAGCCGGTGAGCGTGGGTCTCGCG
GTATCATTGCAGCACTGGGGCCAGATGGTAAGCCCTCCCGTATCGTAGTTATCTACACGACGGGGAGTCA
GGCAACTATGGATGAACGAAATAGACAGATCGCTGAGATAGGTGCCTCACTGATTAAGCATTGGTAACTG
TCAGACCAAGTTTACTCATATATACTTTAGATTGATTTAAAACTTCATTTTTAATTTAAAAGGATCTAGG
TGAAGATCCTTTTTGATAATCTCATGACCAAAATCCCTTAACGTGAGTTTTCGTTCCACTGAGCGTCAGA
CCCCGTAGAAAAGATCAAAGGATCTTCTTGAGATCCTTTTTTTCTGCGCGTAATCTGCTGCTTGCAAACA
AAAAAACCACCGCTACCAGCGGTGGTTTGTTTGCCGGATCAAGAGCTACCAACTCTTTTTCCGAAGGTAA
CTGGCTTCAGCAGAGCGCAGATACCAAATACTGTTCTTCTAGTGTAGCCGTAGTTAGGCCACCACTTCAA
GAACTCTGTAGCACCGCCTACATACCTCGCTCTGCTAATCCTGTTACCAGTGGCTGCTGCCAGTGGCGAT
AAGTCGTGTCTTACCGGGTTGGACTCAAGACGATAGTTACCGGATAAGGCGCAGCGGTCGGGCTGAACGG
GGGGTTCGTGCACACAGCCCAGCTTGGAGCGAACGACCTACACCGAACTGAGATACCTACAGCGTGAGCT
ATGAGAAAGCGCCACGCTTCCCGAAGGGAGAAAGGCGGACAGGTATCCGGTAAGCGGCAGGGTCGGAACA
GGAGAGCGCACGAGGGAGCTTCCAGGGGGAAACGCCTGGTATCTTTATAGTCCTGTCGGGTTTCGCCACC
TCTGACTTGAGCGTCGATTTTTGTGATGCTCGTCAGGGGGGCGGAGCCTATGGAAAAACGCCAGCAACGC
GGCCTTTTTACGGTTCCTGGCCTTTTGCTGGCCTTTTGCTCACATGTTCTTTCCTGCGTTATCCCCTGAT
TCTGTGGATAACCGTATTACCGCCTTTGAGTGAGCTGATACCGCTCGCCGCAGCCGAACGACCGAGCGCA
GCGAGTCAGTGAGCGAGGAAGCGGAAGAGCGCCCAATACGCAAACCGCCTCTCCCCGCGCGTTGGCCGAT
TCATTAATGCAGCTGGCACGACAGGTTTCCCGACTGGAAAGCGGGCAGTGAGCGCAACGCAATTAATGTG
AGTTAGCTCACTCATTAGGCACCCCAGGCTTTACACTTTATGCTTCCGGCTCGTATGTTGTGTGGAATTG
TGAGCGGATAACAATTTCACACAGGAAACAGCTATGACCATGATTACGCCAGATTTAATTAAGG
Features (pLannotate 1.2.2; 17 found; start..end, strand, type, name):
   1356..1372    +  polyA_signal   PGK poly(A) signal (fragment): mouse phosphoglycerate kinase 1 polyadenylation signal
   2347..2479    +  intron         chimeric intron: chimera between introns from human β-globin and immunoglobulin heavy chain genes
   2506..3225    +  CDS            EmGFP: Emerald GFP mammalian codon-optimized
   3240..3826    +  misc_feature   WPRE: woodchuck hepatitis virus posttranscriptional regulatory element
   3841..3962    -  polyA_signal   SV40 poly(A) signal: SV40 polyadenylation signal
   3985..4053    -  CDS            large T antigen (fragment): large T antigen from SV40 (simian virus 40)
   4131..4261    +  repeat_region  AAV2 ITR (fragment): inverted terminal repeat of adeno-associated virus serotype 2 inverted
   4275..4432    +  CDS            lacZα (fragment): LacZα fragment of β-galactosidase; lacZ fragment
   4437..4865    +  rep_origin     f1 ori (sequence partly withheld): f1 bacteriophage origin of replication; arrow indicates direction of (+) strand synthesis
   4918..5022    +  promoter       AmpR promoter: bla
   5023..5883    +  CDS            AmpR: β-lactamase; bla; confers resistance to ampicillin, carbenicillin, and related antibiotics
   6054..6642    +  rep_origin     ori: high-copy-number ColE1/pMB1/pBR322/pUC origin of replication
   6825..6917    +  CDS            lacI (fragment): lac repressor; lacI; The lac repressor binds to the lac operator to inhibit transcription in E. coli. This inhibition can be relieved by adding lactose or isopropyl-β-D-thiogalactopyranoside (IPTG).
   6930..6951    +  protein_bind   CAP binding site: CAP binding activates transcription in the presence of cAMP. E. coli catabolite activator protein
   6966..6996    +  promoter       lac promoter: promoter for the E. coli lac operon
   7004..7020    +  protein_bind   lac operator: The lac repressor binds to the lac operator to inhibit transcription in E. coli. This inhibition can be relieved by adding lactose or isopropyl-β-D-thiogalactopyranoside (IPTG). lac repressor encoded by lacI
   7070..130     -  repeat_region  AAV2 ITR (fragment) (across the origin): inverted terminal repeat of adeno-associated virus serotype 2 inverted
