[The description below was written by a language model from this plasmid's Addgene catalogue record and pLannotate feature annotations shown in this document.]
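Description:
pEMS2047 is a single-stranded AAV2 genome plasmid (ssAAV2 backbone, 7,070 bp in total) carrying a reporter cassette in which Ple258, a human PAX6-derived MiniPromoter, drives emerald GFP. The plasmid is propagated in E. coli under ampicillin selection (AmpR with its bla promoter) from a ColE1/pUC-type origin. The automated annotation labels that origin high-copy, but the catalogue lists the plasmid as low copy and specifies a recombination-reducing stable strain, which is the usual precaution for preserving ITRs. An f1 origin and remnants of a lac cloning region (lacI and lacZα fragments, CAP site, lac promoter and operator) are also present in the backbone, outside the viral genome.

The two AAV2 inverted terminal repeats, one of which spans the numbering origin, define the segment that is replicated and packaged into rAAV particles when rep, cap and helper functions are supplied in trans. Between them, the roughly 2.1 kb Ple258 insert is not recognised by the feature table and presumably lies in the largely unannotated region upstream of the reporter; the depositor refers users to the annotated GenBank file for its exact position. A tiny hit to the PGK poly(A) signal within this stretch is probably a spurious match. Downstream come a chimeric β-globin/immunoglobulin intron, which enhances expression through splicing, the mammalian codon-optimised EmGFP coding sequence, a WPRE that boosts transcript stability and expression, and an SV40 polyadenylation signal with an adjacent large T antigen fragment.

The construct is intended for producing rAAV to test the cell-type specificity of compact PAX6 regulatory sequences, and the associated work examined restricted expression in the adult mouse retina.
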