Addgene plasmid #79655: pEMS2047
Purpose: ssAAV genome with Ple258 (PAX6 MiniPromoter) driving an emerald GFP (EmGFP) reporter. Contains WPRE
Depositing lab: Elizabeth Simpson. Depositing organization: University of British Columbia. Publication: PAX6 MiniPromoters drive restricted expression from rAAV in the adult mouse retina. Hickmott JW, Chen CY, Arenillas DJ, Korecki AJ, Lam SL, Molday LL, Bonaguro RJ, Zhou M, Chou AY, Mathelier A, Boye SL, Hauswirth WW, Molday RS, Wasserman WW, Simpson EM. Mol Ther Methods Clin Dev. 2016 Aug 10;3:16051. doi: 10.1038/mtm.2016.51. eCollection 2016. PubMed 27556059.
Backbone
  Vector backbone: ssAAV2
  Backbone size w/o insert (bp): 4972
  Total vector size (bp): 7070
  Vector type: AAV
Growth in bacteria
  Bacterial resistance: Ampicillin, 100 μg/mL
  Growth temperature: 30°C
  Growth strain: NEB Stable
  Copy number: Low Copy
Gene/Insert
  Gene/Insert name: ssAAV Ple258-EmGFP WPRE (alt name: Ple258 (PAX6 Enhancer))
  Species: H. sapiens (human)
  Insert size (bp): 2112
  Promoter: PAX6 Enhancer
  Cloning method: Restriction Enzyme; 5′ cloning site See map (unknown if destroyed); 3′ cloning site See map (unknown if destroyed)
  Sequencing primers: 5′ M13pUC-rev; 3′ EBV-rev
Terms and licenses: Academic/Nonprofit Terms; Industry Terms: Not Available to Industry
Depositor comments: Please see the annotated GenBank file and the additional image file for the specific location of the minipromoter in this plasmid.
How to cite: pEMS2047 was a gift from Elizabeth Simpson (Addgene plasmid # 79655 ; http://n2t.net/addgene:79655 ; RRID:Addgene_79655)
