>Addgene plasmid #79655 | pEMS2047 | addgene partial sequence | sequence record 159175 | M13pUC-Rev 5'-AGCGGATAACAATTTCACACAGG-3'
TGGCCAACTCCATCACTAGGGGTTCCTTGTAGTTAATGATTAACCCGCCATGCTACTTATCTACGTAGCC
ATGCTCTAGGAAGATCGGAATTCCCTAGGCCGGCCACGCGTTTAATAAATGTCACATTTTGCCAGATCAA
AACAATAGGTTAATATGTTTATAAACATAGTATGTCCAGTTATTAAGTAGCAAAAGTTCTAAAATACTAA
GAATCTCCTGGCTATAAGAATATAATCATCAAATATCTGGTAGGGTTTTTTTTTTTAATTCTTTAATTAC
TGGAAATCTAGTATTCCTTTTAGCCCCTGACAGGGTGGTAGATTAGAAAACTGTGATTATATGCTATGAT
GTCTTAGACAATTTTTTGCTTGGCAGATCTAGATAAGCTGAAAATGTTTTTTGTAAAATTTTGCAATTTT
GAAACTCTCATTTTATACAATGGTAATGCCCACCAGTTTAAAACTAATCTTTGAAGAA
