>Addgene plasmid #79655 | pEMS2047 | addgene partial sequence | sequence record 159176 | EGFP-N 5'-CGTCGCCGTCCAGCTCGACCAG-3'
CTCGCCCTTGCTCACCATGGTGGCGGCCGCCTGGGAGTGGACACCTGTGGAGAGAAAGGCAAAGTGGATG
TCAGTAAGACCAATAGGTGCCTATCAGAAACGCAAGAGTCTTCTCTGTCTCGACAAGCCCAGTTTCTATT
GGTCTCCTTAAACCTGTCTTGTAACCTTGATACTTACCTGCCCAGTGCCTCACGACCAACTTCGGCGCGC
CTGACAGCCGCGTTCTACGCGAGGACCTGCCCCAGAGTTTAAATGTCAATGATAAGAAAAGAGGGTGCTC
AGGCAGGCGCTAACTTTCCTTAATATCCACGCCAGCGCCGTCCTCATTGGCTGCCCGGCCCGCGTGACGT
CATGGCGGCTAGAGTTGGGCACAGCTCTGCGCCGACTAGTTTTCCGGCCGGGCGGGAGCCTGCTTCTCCC
CACCCAGGGTCCGGCCGGCTCCAACCCCTGCTTTGGCCTTCCTTGGCCCGGCCTGTGACTGCTCTAGCCC
GGCCCGGTCCAGCCTGGGCCGCCGTCCTGTATGGCGTAGAGTCGATCCCCAGGAAACTAGTCTTGCCGAG
TGCGCTCCTCCGCACCTTCGGGCACTAGGGCCCCAAGATCTCTGCCCTTAGGCTGGCCAGCTACCTCTCT
GGGTAATCACCCTGTCCCCTCCTCCGATCCCCAAGTAAGATTAAATGAAAGAAGTAAATCCTCTTTGAAA
TAAGCAAATGTCAGGTTGACCATTTAAATACACAGTACTTTGCTTATGTACTATCAGAATGGAAATTTAT
CTCATCTTTAAACCTTGCAATTTCTGTTATTCATATAATTGAGAAAGTCCTAGTTTATATCACTGAAATC
TTGAATAGATGAGTTCTAACAAAAATTGACTTGTATCATTTTAGTTTCAGATATTTAGATAAAAAGGCTT
AGTCTTTTATTTATAGATAAA
